>Addgene plasmid #155847 | PRPF19 | addgene full sequence | sequence record 376006 | Addgene NGS Result
GGCTCCGGTGCCCGTCAGTGGGCAGAGCGCACATCGCCCACAGTCCCCGAGAAGTTGGGGGGAGGGGTCG
GCAATTGAACCGGTGCCTAGAGAAGGTGGCGCGGGGTAAACTGGGAAAGTGATGTCGTGTACTGGCTCCG
CCTTTTTCCCGAGGGTGGGGGAGAACCGTATATAAGTGCAGTAGTCGCCGTGAACGTTCTTTTTCGCAAC
GGGTTTGCCGCCAGAACACAGGTAAGTGCCGTGTGTGGTTCCCGCGGGCCTGGCCTCTTTACGGGTTATG
GCCCTTGCGTGCCTTGAATTACTTCCACCTGGCTGCAGTACGTGATTCTTGATCCCGAGCTTCGGGTTGG
AAGTGGGTGGGAGAGTTCGAGGCCTTGCGCTTAAGGAGCCCCTTCGCCTCGTGCTTGAGTTGAGGCCTGG
CCTGGGCGCTGGGGCCGCCGCGTGCGAATCTGGTGGCACCTTCGCGCCTGTCTCGCTGCTTTCGATAAGT
CTCTAGCCATTTAAAATTTTTGATGACCTGCTGCGACGCTTTTTTTCTGGCAAGATAGTCTTGTAAATGC
GGGCCAAGATCTGCACACTGGTATTTCGGTTTTTGGGGCCGCGGGCGGCGACGGGGCCCGTGCGTCCCAG
CGCACATGTTCGGCGAGGCGGGGCCTGCGAGCGCGGCCACCGAGAATCGGACGGGGGTAGTCTCAAGCTG
GCCGGCCTGCTCTGGTGCCTGGCCTCGCGCCGCCGTGTATCGCCCCGCCCTGGGCGGCAAGGCTGGCCCG
GTCGGCACCAGTTGCGTGAGCGGAAAGATGGCCGCTTCCCGGCCCTGCTGCAGGGAGCTCAAAATGGAGG
ACGCGGCGCTCGGGAGAGCGGGCGGGTGAGTCACCCACACAAAGGAAAAGGGCCTTTCCGTCCTCAGCCG
TCGCTTCATGTGACTCCACGGAGTACCGGGCGCCGTCCAGGCACCTCGATTAGTTCTCGAGCTTTTGGAG
TACGTCGTCTTTAGGTTGGGGGGAGGGGTTTTATGCGATGGAGTTTCCCCACACTGAGTGGGTGGAGACT
GAAGTTAGGCCAGCTTGGCACTTGATGTAATTCTCCTTGGAATTTGCCCTTTTTGAGTTTGGATCTTGGT
TCATTCTCAAGCCTCAGACAGTGGTTCAAAGTTTTTTTCTTCCATTTCAGGTGTCGTGAGGAATTAGCTT
GGTACTAATACGACTCACTATAGGGAGACCCAAGCTGGCTAGGTAAGCTTGGTACCGAGCTCGGATCCAC
TAGTCCAGTGTGGTGGAATTCTGCAGATATCAACAAGTTTGTACAAAAAAGTTGGCATGTCCCTAATCTG
CTCCATCTCTAACGAAGTGCCGGAGCACCCATGTGTATCCCCTGTCTCTAATCATGTTTATGAGCGGCGG
CTCATCGAGAAGTACATTGCGGAGAATGGTACCGACCCCATCAACAACCAGCCTCTCTCCGAGGAGCAGC
TCATCGACATCAAAGTTGCTCACCCAATCCGGCCCAAGCCTCCCTCAGCCACCAGCATCCCGGCCATTCT
GAAAGCTTTGCAGGATGAGTGGGATGCAGTCATGCTGCACAGCTTCACTCTGCGCCAGCAGCTGCAGACA
ACCCGCCAAGAGCTGTCACACGCTCTGTACCAGCACGATGCCGCCTGCCGTGTCATTGCCCGTCTCACCA
AGGAAGTCACTGCTGCCCGAGAAGCTCTGGCTACCCTGAAACCACAGGCTGGCCTCATTGTGCCCCAGGC
TGTGCCAAGTTCCCAACCAAGTGTTGTGGGTGCGGGTGAGCCAATGGATTTGGGTGAGCTGGTGGGAATG
ACCCCAGAGATTATTCAGAAGCTTCAAGACAAAGCCACTGTGCTAACCACGGAGCGCAAGAAGAGAGGGA
AGACTGTGCCTGAGGAGCTGGTGAAGCCAGAAGAGCTCAGCAAATACCGGCAGGTGGCATCCCACGTGGG
GTTGCACAGTGCCAGCATTCCTGGGATCCTGGCCCTGGACCTCTGCCCGTCCGACACCAACAAGATCCTC
ACTGGTGGGGCGGATAAAAATGTCGTTGTGTTTGACAAAAGTTCTGAACAAATCCTGGCTACCCTCAAAG
GCCATACCAAGAAGGTCACCAGCGTGGTGTTTCACCCTTCCCAGGACCTGGTGTTTTCTGCTTCCCCCGA
TGCCACTATCAGGATTTGGTCGGTCCCCAATGCCTCTTGTGTACAGGTGGTTCGGGCCCATGAGAGTGCT
GTGACAGGCCTCAGCCTTCATGCCACTGGCGACTATCTCCTGAGCTCCTCCGATGATCAGTACTGGGCTT
TCTCTGACATCCAGACAGGGCGTGTGCTCACCAAGGTGACAGATGAGACCTCCGGCTGCTCTCTCACCTG
TGCACAGTTCCACCCTGACGGACTCATCTTTGGAACAGGAACCATGGACTCTCAGATCAAGATCTGGGAC
TTGAAGGAACGTACTAATGTGGCCAACTTCCCTGGCCACTCGGGCCCCATCACTAGCATCGCCTTCTCTG
AGAATGGTTACTACCTGGCTACAGCGGCTGATGACTCCTCTGTCAAGCTCTGGGATCTGCGCAAGCTTAA
GAACTTTAAGACTTTGCAGCTGGATAACAACTTTGAGGTAAAGTCACTGATCTTTGACCAGAGTGGTACC
TACCTGGCTCTTGGGGGCACGGATGTCCAGATCTACATCTGCAAACAATGGACGGAGATTCTTCACTTTA
CAGAGCATAGCGGCCTGACCACAGGGGTGGCCTTCGGGCATCACGCCAAGTTCATCGCTTCAACAGGCAT
GGACAGAAGCCTCAAGTTCTACAGCCTGTACCCAACTTTCTTGTACAAAGTGGTTGATATCCAGCACAGT
GGCGGCCGCTCGAGTCTAGAGGGCCCGCGGTTCGAAACCAGCGGAGGCGGCGGAAGCGGGGGAGGAGGCA
GCGGCGGAGGCGGCAGCGGGGGCGGCGGAAGCGCTACCGGTAAGCCTATCCCTAACCCTCTCCTCGGTCT
CGATTCTACGCGTACCGGTATGGCTTCTAACTTTACTCAGTTCGTTCTCGTCGACAATGGCGGAACTGGC
GACGTGACTGTCGCCCCAAGCAACTTCGCTAACGGGGTCGCTGAATGGATCAGCTCTAACTCGCGATCAC
AGGCTTACAAAGTAACCTGTAGCGTTCGTCAGAGCTCTGCGCAGAATCGCAAATACACCATCAAAGTCGA
GGTGCCTAAAGTGGCAACCCAGACTGTTGGTGGTGAAGAGCTTCCTGTAGCCGGATGGAGATCTTACTTA
AATATGGAACTAACCATTCCAATTTTCGCCACGAATTCCGACTGCGAGCTTATTGTTAAGGCAATGCAAG
GTCTCCTAAAAGATGGAAACCCGATTCCCTCGGCCATCGCGGCCAACTCCGGCATCTACGGAGGTGGAGG
TGGATCTCGTACGGGTTAGTAATGAGTTTAAACCCGCTGATCAGCCTCGACTGTGCCTTCTAGTTGCCAG
CCATCTGTTGTTTGCCCCTCCCCCGTGCCTTCCTTGACCCTGGAAGGTGCCACTCCCACTGTCCTTTCCT
AATAAAATGAGGAAATTGCATCGCATTGTCTGAGTAGGTGTCATTCTATTCTGGGGGGTGGGGTGGGGCA
GGACAGCAAGGGGGAGGATTGGGAAGACAATAGCAGGCATGCTGGGGATGCGGTGGGCTCTATGGCTTCT
GAGGCGGAAAGAACCAGCTGGGGCTCTAGGGGGTATCCCC
[124 nt withheld, positions 3751-3874]
C
[91 nt withheld, positions 3876-3966]
AGGGTGATGGTTCACGTACCTAGAAGTTCCTATTCCGAAGTTCCTATTCTCTAGAAAGTATAGGAACTTC
CTTGGCCAAAAAGCCTGAACTCACCGCGACGTCTGTCGAGAAGTTTCTGATCGAAAAGTTCGACAGCGTC
TCCGACCTGATGCAGCTCTCGGAGGGCGAAGAATCTCGTGCTTTCAGCTTCGATGTAGGAGGGCGTGGAT
ATGTCCTGCGGGTAAATAGCTGCGCCGATGGTTTCTACAAAGATCGTTATGTTTATCGGCACTTTGCATC
GGCCGCGCTCCCGATTCCGGAAGTGCTTGACATTGGGGAATTCAGCGAGAGCCTGACCTATTGCATCTCC
CGCCGTGCACAGGGTGTCACGTTGCAAGACCTGCCTGAAACCGAACTGCCCGCTGTTCTGCAGCCGGTCG
CGGAGGCCATGGATGCGATCGCTGCGGCCGATCTTAGCCAGACGAGCGGGTTCGGCCCATTCGGACCGCA
AGGAATCGGTCAATACACTACATGGCGTGATTTCATATGCGCGATTGCTGATCCCCATGTGTATCACTGG
CAAACTGTGATGGACGACACCGTCAGTGCGTCCGTCGCGCAGGCTCTCGATGAGCTGATGCTTTGGGCCG
AGGACTGCCCCGAAGTCCGGCACCTCGTGCACGCGGATTTCGGCTCCAACAATGTCCTGACGGACAATGG
CCGCATAACAGCGGTCATTGACTGGAGCGAGGCGATGTTCGGGGATTCCCAATACGAGGTCGCCAACATC
TTCTTCTGGAGGCCGTGGTTGGCTTGTATGGAGCAGCAGACGCGCTACTTCGAGCGGAGGCATCCGGAGC
TTGCAGGATCGCCGCGGCTCCGGGCGTATATGCTCCGCATTGGTCTTGACCAACTCTATCAGAGCTTGGT
TGACGGCAATTTCGATGATGCAGCTTGGGCGCAGGGTCGATGCGACGCAATCGTCCGATCCGGAGCCGGG
ACTGTCGGGCGTACACAAATCGCCCGCAGAAGCGCGGCCGTCTGGACCGATGGCTGTGTAGAAGTACTCG
CCGATAGTGGAAACCGACGCCCCAGCACTCGTCCGAGGGCAAAGGAATAGCACGTACTACGAGATTTCGA
TTCCACCGCCGCCTTCTATGAAAGGTTGGGCTTCGGAATCGTTTTCCGGGACGCCGGCTGGATGATCCTC
CAGCGCGGGGATCTCATGCTGGAGTTCTTCGCCCACCCCAACTTGTTTATTGCAGCTTATAATGGTTACA
AATAAAGCAATAGCATCACAAATTTCACAAATAAAGCATTTTTTTCACTGCATTCTAGTTGTGGTTTGTC
CAAACTCATCAATGTATCTTATCATGTCTGTATACCGTCGACCTCTAGCTAGAGCTTGGCGTAATCATGG
TCATAGCTGTTTCCTGTGTGAAATTGTTATCCGCTCACAATTCCACACAACATACGAGCCGGAAGCATAA
AGTGTAAAGCCTGGGGTGCCTAATGAGTGAGCTAACTCACATTAATTGCGTTGCGCTCACTGCCCGCTTT
CCAGTCGGGAAACCTGTCGTGCCAGCTGCATTAATGAATCGGCCAACGCGCGGGGAGAGGCGGTTTGCGT
ATTGGGCGCTCTTCCGCTTCCTCGCTCACTGACTCGCTGCGCTCGGTCGTTCGGCTGCGGCGAGCGGTAT
CAGCTCACTCAAAGGCGGTAATACGGTTATCCACAGAATCAGGGGATAACGCAGGAAAGAACATGTGAGC
AAAAGGCCAGCAAAAGGCCAGGAACCGTAAAAAGGCCGCGTTGCTGGCGTTTTTCCATAGGCTCCGCCCC
CCTGACGAGCATCACAAAAATCGACGCTCAAGTCAGAGGTGGCGAAACCCGACAGGACTATAAAGATACC
AGGCGTTTCCCCCTGGAAGCTCCCTCGTGCGCTCTCCTGTTCCGACCCTGCCGCTTACCGGATACCTGTC
CGCCTTTCTCCCTTCGGGAAGCGTGGCGCTTTCTCATAGCTCACGCTGTAGGTATCTCAGTTCGGTGTAG
GTCGTTCGCTCCAAGCTGGGCTGTGTGCACGAACCCCCCGTTCAGCCCGACCGCTGCGCCTTATCCGGTA
ACTATCGTCTTGAGTCCAACCCGGTAAGACACGACTTATCGCCACTGGCAGCAGCCACTGGTAACAGGAT
TAGCAGAGCGAGGTATGTAGGCGGTGCTACAGAGTTCTTGAAGTGGTGGCCTAACTACGGCTACACTAGA
AGAACAGTATTTGGTATCTGCGCTCTGCTGAAGCCAGTTACCTTCGGAAAAAGAGTTGGTAGCTCTTGAT
CCGGCAAACAAACCACCGCTGGTAGCGGTGGTTTTTTTGTTTGCAAGCAGCAGATTACGCGCAGAAAAAA
AGGATCTCAAGAAGATCCTTTGATCTTTTCTACGGGGTCTGACGCTCAGTGGAACGAAAACTCACGTTAA
GGGATTTTGGTCATGAGATTATCAAAAAGGATCTTCACCTAGATCCTTTTAAATTAAAAATGAAGTTTTA
AATCAATCTAAAGTATATATGAGTAAACTTGGTCTGACAGTTACCAATGCTTAATCAGTGAGGCACCTAT
CTCAGCGATCTGTCTATTTCGTTCATCCATAGTTGCCTGACTCCCCGTCGTGTAGATAACTACGATACGG
GAGGGCTTACCATCTGGCCCCAGTGCTGCAATGATACCGCGAGACCCACGCTCACCGGCTCCAGATTTAT
CAGCAATAAACCAGCCAGCCGGAAGGGCCGAGCGCAGAAGTGGTCCTGCAACTTTATCCGCCTCCATCCA
GTCTATTAATTGTTGCCGGGAAGCTAGAGTAAGTAGTTCGCCAGTTAATAGTTTGCGCAACGTTGTTGCC
ATTGCTACAGGCATCGTGGTGTCACGCTCGTCGTTTGGTATGGCTTCATTCAGCTCCGGTTCCCAACGAT
CAAGGCGAGTTACATGATCCCCCATGTTGTGCAAAAAAGCGGTTAGCTCCTTCGGTCCTCCGATCGTTGT
CAGAAGTAAGTTGGCCGCAGTGTTATCACTCATGGTTATGGCAGCACTGCATAATTCTCTTACTGTCATG
CCATCCGTAAGATGCTTTTCTGTGACTGGTGAGTACTCAACCAAGTCATTCTGAGAATAGTGTATGCGGC
GACCGAGTTGCTCTTGCCCGGCGTCAATACGGGATAATACCGCGCCACATAGCAGAACTTTAAAAGTGCT
CATCATTGGAAAACGTTCTTCGGGGCGAAAACTCTCAAGGATCTTACCGCTGTTGAGATCCAGTTCGATG
TAACCCACTCGTGCACCCAACTGATCTTCAGCATCTTTTACTTTCACCAGCGTTTCTGGGTGAGCAAAAA
CAGGAAGGCAAAATGCCGCAAAAAAGGGAATAAGGGCGACACGGAAATGTTGAATACTCATACTCTTCCT
TTTTCAATATTATTGAAGCATTTATCAGGGTTATTGTCTCATGAGCGGATACATATTTGAATGTATTTAG
AAAAATAAACAAATAGGGGTTCCGCGCACATTTCCCCGAAAAGTGCCACCTGACGTCGACGGATCGGGAG
ATCTCCCGATCCCCTATGGTGCACTCTCAGTACAATCTGCTCTGATGCCGCATAGTTAAGCCAGTATCTG
CTCCCTGCTTGTGTGTTGGAGGTCGCTGAGTAGTGCGCGAGCAAAATTTAAGCTACAACAAGGCAAGGCT
TGACCGACAATTGCATGAAGAATCTGCTTAGGGTTAGGCGTTTTGCGCTGCTTCGCGATGTACGGGCCAG
ATATACGCGTTGACATTGATTATTGACTAGGCTTTTGCAAAAAGCTTTGCAAAGATGGATAAAGTTTTAA
ACAGAGAGGAATCTTTGCAGCTAATGGACCTTCTAGGTCTTGAAAGGAGTGGGAATT
Features (pLannotate 1.2.2; 24 found; start..end, strand, type, name):
      1..1179    +  promoter       EF-1α promoter: strong constitutive promoter for human elongation factor EF-1α
   1196..1214    +  promoter       T7 promoter: promoter for bacteriophage T7 RNA polymerase
   1294..1311    +  protein_bind   attB1 (fragment): mutant version of attB; core recombination site for the Gateway® BP reaction BP Clonase™
   1317..2828    +  CDS            PRPF19: PRP19_HUMAN - Also known as NMP200 From Homo sapiens (Human).
   2830..2854    -  protein_bind   attB2: mutant version of attB; recombination site for the Gateway® BP reaction BP Clonase™
   2979..3020    +  CDS            V5 tag: epitope tag from simian virus 5
   3033..3419    +  CDS            MS2: bacteriophage MS2 coat protein binds to a specific stem-loop structure in the viral RNA (Peabody, 1993)
   3481..3705    +  polyA_signal   bGH poly(A) signal: bovine growth hormone polyadenylation signal
   3709..3730    +  promoter       SV40 promoter (fragment): SV40 enhancer and early promoter
   3751..3984    +  rep_origin     f1 ori (fragment) (sequence partly withheld): f1 bacteriophage origin of replication; arrow indicates direction of (+) strand synthesis
   3989..4036    +  protein_bind   FRT: FLP-mediated recombination occurs in the 8-bp core sequence TCTAGAAA (Turan and Bode, 2011). FLP recombinase from the Saccharomyces cerevisiae 2μ plasmid
   4044..5066    +  CDS            HygR: aminoglycoside phosphotransferase from E. coli; aph(4)-Ia; confers resistance to hygromycin
   5076..5201    +  CDS            ble (fragment): BLE_KLEPN - Experimental evidence at protein level: Swiss-Prot protein existence level 1. Binding protein with a strong affinity to the bleomycin family of antibiotics. Binds to CL990; an antimitotic-antibiotic compound. From Klebsiella pneumoniae.
   5196..5317    +  polyA_signal   SV40 poly(A) signal: SV40 polyadenylation signal
   5390..5406    -  protein_bind   lac operator: The lac repressor binds to the lac operator to inhibit transcription in E. coli. This inhibition can be relieved by adding lactose or isopropyl-β-D-thiogalactopyranoside (IPTG). lac repressor encoded by lacI
   5414..5444    -  promoter       lac promoter: promoter for the E. coli lac operon
   5459..5480    -  protein_bind   CAP binding site: CAP binding activates transcription in the presence of cAMP. E. coli catabolite activator protein
   5493..5585    -  CDS            lacI (fragment): lac repressor; lacI; The lac repressor binds to the lac operator to inhibit transcription in E. coli. This inhibition can be relieved by adding lactose or isopropyl-β-D-thiogalactopyranoside (IPTG).
   5768..6356    -  rep_origin     ori: high-copy-number ColE1/pMB1/pBR322/pUC origin of replication
   6527..7387    -  CDS            AmpR: β-lactamase; bla; confers resistance to ampicillin, carbenicillin, and related antibiotics
   7388..7492    -  promoter       AmpR promoter: bla
   7551..7603    -  misc_feature   bom (fragment): basis of mobility region from pBR322
   7758..7776    +  enhancer       CMV enhancer (fragment): human cytomegalovirus immediate early enhancer
   7801..7867    +  CDS            small t antigen (fragment): SV40 (simian virus 40) small t antigen
