[The description below was written by a language model from this plasmid's Addgene catalogue record and pLannotate feature annotations shown in this document.]
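Description:
PRPF19 is a mammalian expression plasmid built by Gateway recombination into the E2.pEF5-DEST-FL-V5-MCP destination backbone, and it belongs to a collection of RNA-binding protein clones made for a tethered-function screen. It is maintained in E. coli as a high-copy plasmid through a ColE1/pUC-type origin and selected with ampicillin via the β-lactamase gene. The sequenced record is about 7.9 kb.

The payload is the unmutated human PRPF19 open reading frame (about 1.5 kb), flanked by attB1 and attB2 sites left by Gateway cloning. It is driven by the strong constitutive EF-1α promoter, and a T7 promoter lies just upstream of the insert. Downstream of attB2, the backbone supplies a C-terminal V5 epitope tag followed by the bacteriophage MS2 coat protein (MCP), and the transcription unit ends in a bGH polyadenylation signal. MCP binds a specific MS2 RNA stem-loop, so the fusion protein can be artificially recruited to a reporter transcript carrying such hairpins. This allows the effect of PRPF19 on the tethered mRNA to be measured independently of its natural RNA targets, while the V5 tag permits detection of the fusion; the associated study concerned regulators of mRNA stability and translation.

The feature table also shows an FRT site placed directly before a hygromycin resistance coding sequence with an SV40 poly(A) signal. No intact promoter is annotated for it. This layout is typical of Flp-mediated integration vectors, in which recombination into a genomic FRT site activates the marker, although the record does not state that this was the intended use. The remaining annotations are short fragments (f1 ori, SV40 promoter, ble, lacI, CMV enhancer, small t antigen) that appear to be backbone remnants.
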