Addgene plasmid #155847: PRPF19
Purpose: For use in RBP tethering screen
Depositing lab: Eugene Yeo. Depositing organization: University of California, San Diego (UCSD). Publication: Large-scale tethered function assays identify factors that regulate mRNA stability and translation. Luo EC, Nathanson JL, Tan FE, Schwartz JL, Schmok JC, Shankar A, Markmiller S, Yee BA, Sathe S, Pratt GA, Scaletta DB, Ha Y, Hill DE, Aigner S, Yeo GW. Nat Struct Mol Biol. 2020 Oct;27(10):989-1000. doi: 10.1038/s41594-020-0477-6. Epub 2020 Aug 17. PubMed 32807991.
Backbone
  Vector backbone: E2.pEF5-DEST-FL-V5-MCP
  Backbone size w/o insert (bp): 7357
  Vector type: Mammalian Expression
Growth in bacteria
  Bacterial resistance: Ampicillin, 100 μg/mL
  Growth temperature: 37°C
  Growth strain: DH5alpha
  Copy number: High Copy
Gene/Insert
  Gene/Insert name: PRPF19 (alt name: Accession: BC008719.2)
  Species: H. sapiens (human)
  Insert size (bp): 1515
  Mutation: none
  Entrez Gene: PRPF19 (a.k.a. NMP200, PRP19, PSO4, SNEV, UBOX4, hPSO4)
  Promoter: EF-1a
  Tag / fusion protein: V5-MCP (C terminal on backbone)
  Cloning method: Gateway Cloning
  Sequencing primers: 5′ TAATACGACTCACTATAGGG; 3′ gctcgagtctagagggc
Resource information
  A portion of this plasmid was derived from a plasmid made by: DNASU Plasmid Repository Center for Personalized Diagnostics Biodesign Institute
Terms and licenses: Academic/Nonprofit Terms; Industry Terms: Not Available to Industry
How to cite: PRPF19 was a gift from Eugene Yeo (Addgene plasmid # 155847 ; http://n2t.net/addgene:155847 ; RRID:Addgene_155847)
