>Addgene plasmid #155847 | PRPF19 | depositor partial sequence | sequence record 301250 | Insert Sequence
ATGTCCCTAATCTGCTCCATCTCTAACGAAGTGCCGGAGCACCCATGTGTATCCCCTGTCTCTAATCATG
TTTATGAGCGGCGGCTCATCGAGAAGTACATTGCGGAGAATGGTACCGACCCCATCAACAACCAGCCTCT
CTCCGAGGAGCAGCTCATCGACATCAAAGTTGCTCACCCAATCCGGCCCAAGCCTCCCTCAGCCACCAGC
ATCCCGGCCATTCTGAAAGCTTTGCAGGATGAGTGGGATGCAGTCATGCTGCACAGCTTCACTCTGCGCC
AGCAGCTGCAGACAACCCGCCAAGAGCTGTCACACGCTCTGTACCAGCACGATGCCGCCTGCCGTGTCAT
TGCCCGTCTCACCAAGGAAGTCACTGCTGCCCGAGAAGCTCTGGCTACCCTGAAACCACAGGCTGGCCTC
ATTGTGCCCCAGGCTGTGCCAAGTTCCCAACCAAGTGTTGTGGGTGCGGGTGAGCCAATGGATTTGGGTG
AGCTGGTGGGAATGACCCCAGAGATTATTCAGAAGCTTCAAGACAAAGCCACTGTGCTAACCACGGAGCG
CAAGAAGAGAGGGAAGACTGTGCCTGAGGAGCTGGTGAAGCCAGAAGAGCTCAGCAAATACCGGCAGGTG
GCATCCCACGTGGGGTTGCACAGTGCCAGCATTCCTGGGATCCTGGCCCTGGACCTCTGCCCGTCCGACA
CCAACAAGATCCTCACTGGTGGGGCGGATAAAAATGTCGTTGTGTTTGACAAAAGTTCTGAACAAATCCT
GGCTACCCTCAAAGGCCATACCAAGAAGGTCACCAGCGTGGTGTTTCACCCTTCCCAGGACCTGGTGTTT
TCTGCTTCCCCCGATGCCACTATCAGGATTTGGTCGGTCCCCAATGCCTCTTGTGTACAGGTGGTTCGGG
CCCATGAGAGTGCTGTGACAGGCCTCAGCCTTCATGCCACTGGCGACTATCTCCTGAGCTCCTCCGATGA
TCAGTACTGGGCTTTCTCTGACATCCAGACAGGGCGTGTGCTCACCAAGGTGACAGATGAGACCTCCGGC
TGCTCTCTCACCTGTGCACAGTTCCACCCTGACGGACTCATCTTTGGAACAGGAACCATGGACTCTCAGA
TCAAGATCTGGGACTTGAAGGAACGTACTAATGTGGCCAACTTCCCTGGCCACTCGGGCCCCATCACTAG
CATCGCCTTCTCTGAGAATGGTTACTACCTGGCTACAGCGGCTGATGACTCCTCTGTCAAGCTCTGGGAT
CTGCGCAAGCTTAAGAACTTTAAGACTTTGCAGCTGGATAACAACTTTGAGGTAAAGTCACTGATCTTTG
ACCAGAGTGGTACCTACCTGGCTCTTGGGGGCACGGATGTCCAGATCTACATCTGCAAACAATGGACGGA
GATTCTTCACTTTACAGAGCATAGCGGCCTGACCACAGGGGTGGCCTTCGGGCATCACGCCAAGTTCATC
GCTTCAACAGGCATGGACAGAAGCCTCAAGTTCTACAGCCTGTAG
